>Addgene plasmid #21533 | FLAG-Ago1 | addgene partial sequence | sequence record 27305 | 21533 with CMV-F
ATGCGAGTCATATAGCAGAGCTCGTTTAGTGAACCGTCAGAATTAACCATGGACTACAAAGACCATGACG
GTGATTATAAAGATCATGACATCGATTACAAGGATGACGATGACAAGCTTGCGGCCATCACAAGTTTGTA
CAAAAAAGCAGGCTTTAAAGGAACCAATTCAGTCGACTGGATCCGGTACCTAGGCCCCTCACGCTGGACT
TCACAGTCTCCGGGCCGCCTGACCTCCGCACGGGTATATGGGATGGAAGCGGGACCCTCGGGAGCAGCTG
CGGGCGCTTACCTGCCCCCCCTGCAGCAGGTGTTCCAGGCACCTCGCCGGCCTGGCATTGGCACTGTGGG
GAAACCAATCAAGCTCCTGGCCAATTACTTTGAGGTGGACATCCCTAAGATCGACGTGTACCACTACGAG
GTGGACATCAAGCCGGATAAGTGTCCCCGTAGAGTCAACCGGGAAGTGGTGGAATACATGGTCCAGCATT
TCAAGCCTCAGATCTTTGGTGATCGCAAGCCTGTGTATGATGGAAAGAAGAACATTTACACTGTCACAGC
ACTGCCCATTGGCAACGAACGGGTCGACTTTGAGGTGACAATCCCTGGGGAAGGGAAGGATNNNNNAATC
TTTAAGGTCTCCATCAAGTGGCTAGCCATTGTGAGCTGGCGNAATGCTGCATGAGGCCCTGGTCAGCGGC
CAGATCCCTGTTCCCTTGGAGTCTGTGCAAGCCCTGGATGTGGCCATGAGGCACCTGGCATCCATGAGGT
ACACCCCTGTGGGCCGCTCCTTCTTCTCACCGCCTGAGGGCTACTACCACCCGCTGGGGGGTGGGCGCGA
GG
