[The description below was written by a language model from this plasmid's Addgene catalogue record.]
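Description:
FLAG-Ago1 is a mammalian expression plasmid built on the commercial p3XFLAG-myc-CMV-24 backbone (about 4.75 kb without insert), carrying human Argonaute 1 (AGO1, also known as EIF2C1). The insert, recorded as roughly 4 kb, was placed into the polylinker by restriction cloning between a KpnI site, which is retained, and an EcoRV site, which was destroyed during cloning. The plasmid is propagated in E. coli under ampicillin selection; its copy number is listed as unknown. The record does not describe the replication origin, and no feature table is available to confirm individual elements. No mammalian selection marker is recorded.

As the backbone name indicates, expression in mammalian cells is driven by the CMV promoter, a strong constitutive viral promoter suited to transient transfection. The Ago1 coding sequence is fused to a FLAG epitope supplied by the backbone at the N terminus, which allows detection and immunoprecipitation of the protein with anti-FLAG antibodies. The backbone name also implies a C-terminal myc tag, but the record lists only the N-terminal FLAG fusion, so whether myc is read through in this construct is not stated.

Argonaute proteins are core components of the RNA-induced silencing complex that bind small RNAs and mediate gene silencing. The associated publication concerns the binding of human Argonaute protein to GW-rich regions of GW182 and the requirement for GW182 in silencing, so this construct is suited to expressing tagged Ago1 for protein interaction, localisation and RNA-silencing studies in cultured mammalian cells.
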