Addgene plasmid #21533: FLAG-Ago1
Depositing lab: Edward Chan. Depositing organization: University of Florida. Publication: The C-terminal half of human Ago2 binds to multiple GW-rich regions of GW182 and requires GW182 to mediate silencing. Lian SL, Li S, Abadal GX, Pauley BA, Fritzler MJ, Chan EK. RNA. 2009 May . 15(5):804-13. 10.1261/rna.1229409 PubMed 19324964.
Backbone
  Vector backbone: p3XFLAG-myc-CMV-24
  Backbone manufacturer: SIGMA
  Backbone size w/o insert (bp): 4752
  Vector type: Mammalian Expression
Growth in bacteria
  Bacterial resistance: Ampicillin, 100 μg/mL
  Growth temperature: 37°C
  Growth strain: DH5alpha
  Copy number: Unknown
Gene/Insert
  Gene/Insert name: Ago1 (alt name: EIF2C1)
  Species: H. sapiens (human)
  Insert size (bp): 4000
  GenBank ID: BC063275
  Entrez Gene: AGO1 (a.k.a. EIF2C, EIF2C1, GERP95, NEDLBAS, Q99, hAgo1)
  Tag / fusion protein: FLAG (N terminal on backbone)
  Cloning method: Restriction Enzyme; 5′ cloning site Kpn I (not destroyed); 3′ cloning site EcoR V (destroyed during cloning)
  Sequencing primers: 5′ CMV24sp
Terms and licenses: Academic/Nonprofit Terms; Industry Terms: Not Available to Industry
How to cite: FLAG-Ago1 was a gift from Edward Chan (Addgene plasmid # 21533 ; http://n2t.net/addgene:21533 ; RRID:Addgene_21533)
